>Addgene plasmid #127132 | pLENTI_RPS3_K214R | addgene full sequence | sequence record 251589 | Addgene NGS Result
GATAGTAGGAGGCTTGGTAGGTTTAAGAATAGTTTTTGCTGTACTTTCTATAGTGAATAGAGTTAGGCAG
GGATATTCACCATTATCGTTTCAGACCCACCTCCCAACCCCGAGGGGACCCGACAGGCCCGAAGGAATAG
AAGAAGAAGGTGGAGAGAGAGACAGAGACAGATCCATTCGATTAGTGAACGGATCGGCACTGCGTGCGCC
AATTCTGCAGACAAATGGCAGTATTCATCCACAATTTTAAAAGAAAAGGGGGGATTGGGGGGTACAGTGC
AGGGGAAAGAATAGTAGACATAATAGCAACAGACATACAAACTAAAGAATTACAAAAACAAATTACAAAA
ATTCAAAATTTTCGGGTTTATTACAGGGACAGCAGAGATCCAGTTTGGTTAGTACCGGGCCCGCTCTAGA
CATGTCCAATATGACCGCCATGTTGACATTGATTATTGACTAGTTATTAATAGTAATCAATTACGGGGTC
ATTAGTTCATAGCCCATATATGGAGTTCCGCGTTACATAACTTACGGTAAATGGCCCGCCTGGCTGACCG
CCCAACGACCCCCGCCCATTGACGTCAATAATGACGTATGTTCCCATAGTAACGCCAATAGGGACTTTCC
ATTGACGTCAATGGGTGGAGTATTTACGGTAAACTGCCCACTTGGCAGTACATCAAGTGTATCATATGCC
AAGTACGCCCCCTATTGACGTCAATGACGGTAAATGGCCCGCCTGGCATTATGCCCAGTACATGACCTTA
CGGGACTTTCCTACTTGGCAGTACATCTACGTATTAGTCATCGCTATTACCATGGTGATGCGGTTTTGGC
AGTACACCAATGGGCGTGGATAGCGGTTTGACTCACGGGGATTTCCAAGTCTCCACCCCATTGACGTCAA
TGGGAGTTTGTTTTGGCACCAAAATCAACGGGACTTTCCAAAATGTCGTAATAACCCCGCCCCGTTGACG
CAAATGGGCGGTAGGCGTGTACGGTGGGAGGTCTATATAAGCAGAGCTCGTTTAGTGAACCGTCAGAATT
TTGTAATACGACTCACTATAGGGCGGCCGGGAATTCGTCGACTGGATCCGGTACCGAGGAGATCTGCCGC
CGCGATCGCCGGCGCGCC
[480 nt withheld, positions 1139-1618]
GGAGACCCTGTTAACTACTACGTTGACACTGCTGTGCGCCACGTGTTGCTCAGACAGGGTGTGCTGGGCA
TCAAGGTGAAGATCATGCTGCCCTGGGACCCAACTGGTAAGATTGGCCCTAAGAAGCCCCTGCCTGACCA
CGTGAGCATTGTGGAACCCAGAGATGAGATACTGCCCACCACCCCCATCTCAGAACAGAAGGGTGGGAAG
CCAGAGCCGCCTGCCATGCCCCAGCCAGTCCCCACAGCAACGCGTACGCGGCCGCTCGAGCAGAAACTCA
TCTCAGAAGAGGATCTGGCAGCAAATGATATCCTGGATTACAAGGATGACGACGATAAGGTTTAAACCTA
GGCGTAGCGGCCGCAAATTCCGCCCCTCTCCCTCCCCCCCCCCTAACGTTACTGGCCGAAGCCGCTTGGA
ATAAGGCCGGTGTGCGTTTGTCTATATGTTATTTTCCACCATATTGCCGTCTTTTGGCAATGTGAGGGCC
CGGAAACCTGGCCCTGTCTTCTTGACGAGCATTCCTAGGGGTCTTTCCCCTCTCGCCAAAGGAATGCAAG
GTCTGTTGAATGTCGTGAAGGAAGCAGTTCCTCTGGAAGCTTCTTGAAGACAAACAACGTCTGTAGCGAC
CCTTTGCAGGCAGCGGAACCCCCCACCTGGCGACAGGTGCCTCTGCGGCCAAAAGCCACGTGTATAAGAT
ACACCTGCAAAGGCGGCACAACCCCAGTGCCACGTTGTGAGTTGGATAGTTGTGGAAAGAGTCAAATGGC
TCTCCTCAAGCGTATTCAACAAGGGGCTGAAGGATGCCCAGAAGGTACCCCATTGTATGGGATCTGATCT
GGGGCCTCGGTGCACATGCTTTACATGTGTTTAGTCGAGGTTAAAAAAACGTCTAGGCCCCCCGAACCAC
GGGGACGTGGTTTTCCTTTGAAAAACACGATGATAATATGACCGAGTACAAGCCCACGGTGCGCCTCGCC
ACCCGCGACGACGTCCCCCGGGCAGTACGCACCCTCGCCGCCGCGTTCGCCGACTACCCCGCCACGCGCC
ACACCGTCGATCCAGACCGCCACATCGAGCGGGTCACCGAGCTGCAAGAACTCTTCCTCACGCGCGTCGG
GCTCGACATCGGCAAGGTGTGGGTCGCGGACGACGGCGCCGCGGTGGCGGTCTGGACCACGCCGGAGAGC
GTCGAAGCGGGGGCGGTGTTCGCCGAGATCGGCCCGCGCATGGCCGAGTTGAGCGGTTCCCGGCTGGCCG
CGCAGCAACAGATGGAAGGCCTCCTGGCGCCGCACCGGCCCAAGGAGCCCGCGTGGTTCCTGGCCACCGT
CGGCGTCTCGCCCGACCACCAGGGCAAGGGTCTGGGCAGCGCCGTCGTGCTCCCCGGAGTGGAGGCGGCC
GAGCGCGCCGGGGTGCCCGCCTTCCTGGAGACCTCCGCGCCCCGCAACCTCCCCTTCTACGAGCGGCTCG
GCTTCACCGTCACCGCCGACGTCGAGGTGCCCGAAGGACCGCGCACCTGGTGCATGACCCGCAAGCCCGG
TGCCTGATGTACAAGTAGGATTCGTCGAGGGACCTAATAACTTCGTATAGCATACATTATACGAAGTTAT
ACATGTTTAAGGGTTCCGGTTCCACTAGGTACAATTCGATATCAAGCTTATCGATAATCAACCTCTGGAT
TACAAAATTTGTGAAAGATTGACTGGTATTCTTAACTATGTTGCTCCTTTTACGCTATGTGGATACGCTG
CTTTAATGCCTTTGTATCATGCTATTGCTTCCCGTATGGCTTTCATTTTCTCCTCCTTGTATAAATCCTG
GTTGCTGTCTCTTTATGAGGAGTTGTGGCCCGTTGTCAGGCAACGTGGCGTGGTGTGCACTGTGTTTGCT
GACGCAACCCCCACTGGTTGGGGCATTGCCACCACCTGTCAGCTCCTTTCCGGGACTTTCGCTTTCCCCC
TCCCTATTGCCACGGCGGAACTCATCGCCGCCTGCCTTGCCCGCTGCTGGACAGGGGCTCGGCTGTTGGG
CACTGACAATTCCGTGGTGTTGTCGGGGAAATCATCGTCCTTTCCTTGGCTGCTCGCCTGTGTTGCCACC
TGGATTCTGCGCGGGACGTCCTTCTGCTACGTCCCTTCGGCCCTCAATCCAGCGGACCTTCCTTCCCGCG
GCCTGCTGCCGGCTCTGCGGCCTCTTCCGCGTCTTCGCCTTCGCCCTCAGACGAGTCGGATCTCCCTTTG
GGCCGCCTCCCCGCATCGATACCGTCGACCTCGATCGAGACCTAGAAAAACATGGAGCAATCACAAGTAG
CAATACAGCAGCTACCAATGCTGATTGTGCCTGGCTAGAAGCACAAGAGGAGGAGGAGGTGGGTTTTCCA
GTCACACCTCAGGTACCTTTAAGACCAATGACTTACAAGGCAGCTGTAGATCTTAGCCACTTTTTAAAAG
AAAAGGGGGGACTGGAAGGGCTAATTCACTCCCAACGAAGACAAGATATCCTTGATCTGTGGATCTACCA
CACACAAGGCTACTTCCCTGATTGGCAGAACTACACACCAGGGCCAGGGATCAGATATCCACTGACCTTT
GGATGGTGCTACAAGCTAGTACCAGTTGAGCAAGAGAAGGTAGAAGAAGCCAATGAAGGAGAGAACACCC
GCTTGTTACACCCTGTGAGCCTGCATGGGATGGATGACCCGGAGAGAGAAGTATTAGAGTGGAGGTTTGA
CAGCCGCCTAGCATTTCATCACATGGCCCGAGAGCTGCATCCGGACTGTACTGGGTCTCTCTGGTTAGAC
CAGATCTGAGCCTGGGAGCTCTCTGGCTAACTAGGGAACCCACTGCTTAAGCCTCAATAAAGCTTGCCTT
GAGTGCTTCAAGTAGTGTGTGCCCGTCTGTTGTGTGACTCTGGTAACTAGAGATCCCTCAGACCCTTTTA
GTCAGTGTGGAAAATCTCTAGCAGCATGTGAGCAAAAGGCCAGCAAAAGGCCAGGAACCGTAAAAAGGCC
GCGTTGCTGGCGTTTTTCCATAGGCTCCGCCCCCCTGACGAGCATCACAAAAATCGACGCTCAAGTCAGA
GGTGGCGAAACCCGACAGGACTATAAAGATACCAGGCGTTTCCCCCTGGAAGCTCCCTCGTGCGCTCTCC
TGTTCCGACCCTGCCGCTTACCGGATACCTGTCCGCCTTTCTCCCTTCGGGAAGCGTGGCGCTTTCTCAT
AGCTCACGCTGTAGGTATCTCAGTTCGGTGTAGGTCGTTCGCTCCAAGCTGGGCTGTGTGCACGAACCCC
CCGTTCAGCCCGACCGCTGCGCCTTATCCGGTAACTATCGTCTTGAGTCCAACCCGGTAAGACACGACTT
ATCGCCACTGGCAGCAGCCACTGGTAACAGGATTAGCAGAGCGAGGTATGTAGGCGGTGCTACAGAGTTC
TTGAAGTGGTGGCCTAACTACGGCTACACTAGAAGAACAGTATTTGGTATCTGCGCTCTGCTGAAGCCAG
TTACCTTCGGAAAAAGAGTTGGTAGCTCTTGATCCGGCAAACAAACCACCGCTGGTAGCGGTGGTTTTTT
TGTTTGCAAGCAGCAGATTACGCGCAGAAAAAAAGGATCTCAAGAAGATCCTTTGATCTTTTCTACGGGG
TCTGACGCTCAGTGGAACGAAAACTCACGTTAAGGGATTTTGGTCATGATTACGCCCCGCCCTGCCACTC
ATCGCAGTACTGTTGTAATTCATTAAGCATTCTGCCGACATGGAAGCCATCACAAACGGCATGATGAACC
TGAATCGCCAGCGGCATCAGCACCTTGTCGCCTTGCGTATAATATTTGCCCATGGTGAAAACGGGGGCGA
AGAAGTTGTCCATATTGGCCACGTTTAAATCAAAACTGGTGAAACTCACCCAGGGATTGGCTGAGACGAA
AAACATATTCTCAATAAACCCTTTAGGGAAATAGGCCAGGTTTTCACCGTAACACGCCACATCTTGCGAA
TATATGTGTAGAAACTGCCGGAAATCGTCGTGGTATTCACTCCAGAGCGATGAAAACGTTTCAGTTTGCT
CATGGAAAACGGTGTAACAAGGGTGAACACTATCCCATATCACCAGCTCACCGTCTTTCATTGCCATACG
GAACTCCGGATGAGCATTCATCAGGCGGGCAAGAATGTGAATAAAGGCCGGATAAAACTTGTGCTTATTT
TTCTTTACGGTCTTTAAAAAGGCCGTAATATCCAGCTGAACGGTCTGGTTATAGGTACATTGAGCAACTG
ACTGAAATGCCTCAAAATGTTCTTTACGATGCCATTGGGATATATCAACGGTGGTATATCCAGTGATTTT
TTTCTCCATACTCTTCCTTTTTCAATATTATTGAAGCATTTATCAGGGTTATTGTCTCATGAGCGGATAC
ATATTTGAATGTATTTAGAAAAATAAACAAATAGGGGTTCCGCGCACATTTCCCCGAAAAGTGCCACCTG
ACGTCGACGGATCGGGAGATCTCCCGATCCCCTATGGTGCACTCTCAGTACAATCTGCTCTGATGCCGCA
TAGTTAAGCCAGTATCTGCTCCCTGCTTGTGTGTTGGAGGTCGCTGAGTAGTGCGCGAGCAAAATTTAAG
CTACAACAAGGCAAGGCTTGACCGACAATTGCATGAAGAATCTGCTTAGGGTTAGGCGTTTTGCGCTGCT
TCGCGATGTACGGGCCAGATATCGCGTTGACATTGATTATTGACTAGTTATTAATAGTAATCAATTACGG
GGTCATTAGTTCATAGCCCATATATGGAGTTCCGCGTTACATAACTTACGGTAAATGGCCCGCCTGGCTG
ACCGCCCAACGACCCCCGCCCATTGACGTCAATAATGACGTATGTTCCCATAGTAACGCCAATAGGGACT
TTCCATTGACGTCAATGGGTGGAGTATTTACGGTAAACTGCCCACTTGGCAGTACATCAAGTGTATCATA
TGCCAAGTACGCCCCCTATTGACGTCAATGACGGTAAATGGCCCGCCTGGCATTATGCCCAGTACATGAC
CTTATGGGACTTTCCTACTTGGCAGTACATCTACGTATTAGTCATCGCTATTACCATGGTGATGCGGTTT
TGGCAGTACATCAATGGGCGTGGATAGCGGTTTGACTCACGGGGATTTCCAAGTCTCCACCCCATTGACG
TCAATGGGAGTTTGTTTTGGCACCAAAATCAACGGGACTTTCCAAAATGTCGTAACAACTCCGCCCCATT
GACGCAAATGGGCGGTAGGCGTGTACGGTGGGAGGTCTATATAAGCAGCGCGTTTTGCCTGTACTGGGTC
TCTCTGGTTAGACCAGATCTGAGCCTGGGAGCTCTCTGGCTAACTAGGGAACCCACTGCTTAAGCCTCAA
TAAAGCTTGCCTTGAGTGCTTCAAGTAGTGTGTGCCCGTCTGTTGTGTGACTCTGGTAACTAGAGATCCC
TCAGACCCTTTTAGTCAGTGTGGAAAATCTCTAGCAGTGGCGCCCGAACAGGGACTTGAAAGCGAAAGGG
AAACCAGAGGAGCTCTCTCGACGCAGGACTCGGCTTGCTGAAGCGCGCACGGCAAGAGGCGAGGGGCGGC
GACTGGTGAGTACGCCAAAAATTTTGACTAGCGGAGGCTAGAAGGAGAGAGATGGGTGCGAGAGCGTCAG
TATTAAGCGGGGGAGAATTAGATCGCGATGGGAAAAAATTCGGTTAAGGCCAGGGGGAAAGAAAAAATAT
AAATTAAAACATATAGTATGGGCAAGCAGGGAGCTAGAACGATTCGCAGTTAATCCTGGCCTGTTAGAAA
CATCAGAAGGCTGTAGACAAATACTGGGACAGCTACAACCATCCCTTCAGACAGGATCAGAAGAACTTAG
ATCATTATATAATACAGTAGCAACCCTCTATTGTGTGCATCAAAGGATAGAGATAAAAGACACCAAGGAA
GCTTTAGACAAGATAGAGGAAGAGCAAAACAAAAGTAAGACCACCGCACAGCAAGCGGCCGGCCGCTGAT
CTTCAGACCTGGAGGAGGAGATATGAGGGACAATTGGAGAAGTGAATTATATAAATATAAAGTAGTAAAA
ATTGAACCATTAGGAGTAGCACCCACCAAGGCAAAGAGAAGAGTGGTGCAGAGAGAAAAAAGAGCAGTGG
GAATAGGAGCTTTGTTCCTTGGGTTCTTGGGAGCAGCAGGAAGCACTATGGGCGCAGCGTCAATGACGCT
GACGGTACAGGCCAGACAATTATTGTCTGGTATAGTGCAGCAGCAGAACAATTTGCTGAGGGCTATTGAG
GCGCAACAGCATCTGTTGCAACTCACAGTCTGGGGCATCAAGCAGCTCCAGGCAAGAATCCTGGCTGTGG
AAAGATACCTAAAGGATCAACAGCTCCTGGGGATTTGGGGTTGCTCTGGAAAACTCATTTGCACCACTGC
TGTGCCTTGGAATGCTAGTTGGAGTAATAAATCTCTGGAACAGATTTGGAATCACACGACCTGGATGGAG
TGGGACAGAGAAATTAACAATTACACAAGCTTAATACACTCCTTAATTGAAGAATCGCAAAACCAGCAAG
AAAAGAATGAACAAGAATTATTGGAATTAGATAAATGGGCAAGTTTGTGGAATTGGTTTAACATAACAAA
TTGGCTGTGGTATATAAAATTATTCATAAT
Features (pLannotate 1.2.2; 25 found; start..end, strand, type, name):
     95..195     +  CDS            Rev (fragment): human immunodeficiency virus 1 (HIV-1) Rev protein; rev; enhances nuclear export of unspliced and incompletely spliced viral mRNAs
    245..362     +  misc_feature   cPPT/CTS: central polypurine tract and central termination sequence of HIV-1
    445..824     +  enhancer       CMV enhancer: human cytomegalovirus immediate early enhancer
    826..1025    +  promoter       CMV promoter: human cytomegalovirus (CMV) immediate early promoter
   1054..1072    +  promoter       T7 promoter: promoter for bacteriophage T7 RNA polymerase
   1139..1867    +  CDS            RPS3 (sequence partly withheld): RS3_HUMAN - Experimental evidence at protein level: Swiss-Prot protein existence level 1. Involved in translation as a component of the 40S small ribosomal subunit (PubMed:8706699). Has endonuclease activity and plays a role in repair of damaged DNA (PubMed:7775413). Cleaves phosphodiester bonds of DNAs containing altered bases with broad specificity and cleaves supercoiled DNA more efficiently than relaxed DNA (PubMed:15707971). Displays high binding affinity for 7,8-dihydro- 8-oxoguanine (8-oxoG), a common DNA lesion caused by reactive oxygen species (ROS) (PubMed:14706345). Has also been sh
   1934..1958    +  CDS            3xFLAG (fragment): three tandem FLAG® epitope tags
   2102..2564    +  misc_feature   IRES: internal ribosome entry site (IRES) of the encephalomyocarditis virus (EMCV)
   2566..3165    +  CDS            PuroR: puromycin N-acetyltransferase; pac from Streptomyces alboniger; confers resistance to puromycin
   3195..3228    +  protein_bind   loxP: Cre-mediated recombination occurs in the 8-bp core sequence (GCATACAT). Cre recombinase
   3261..3284    +  misc_feature   MCS (fragment): pBluescript multiple cloning site
   3284..3872    +  misc_feature   WPRE: woodchuck hepatitis virus posttranscriptional regulatory element
   3873..3892    +  misc_feature   MCS (fragment): pBluescript multiple cloning site
   3894..4394    +  CDS            nef (fragment): NEF_HV1LA - Experimental evidence at protein level: Swiss-Prot protein existence level 1. Extracellular Nef protein targets CD4(+) T-lymphocytes for apoptosis by interacting with CXCR4 surface receptors. From Human immunodeficiency virus type 1 group M subtype B (isolate Lai) (HIV-1).
   4401..4581    +  LTR            5' LTR (truncated): truncated 5' long terminal repeat (LTR) from HIV-1
   4643..5231    -  rep_origin     ori: high-copy-number ColE1/pMB1/pBR322/pUC origin of replication
   5311..5967    -  CDS            cat: CAT_ECOLX - Experimental evidence at protein level: Swiss-Prot protein existence level 1. This enzyme is an effector of chloramphenicol resistance in bacteria. From Escherichia coli. This protein is used as a marker in many commonly used cloning vectors, such as pACYC184.
   5968..6072    -  promoter       AmpR promoter: bla
   6131..6183    -  misc_feature   bom (fragment): basis of mobility region from pBR322
   6337..6716    +  enhancer       CMV enhancer: human cytomegalovirus immediate early enhancer
   6717..6916    +  promoter       CMV promoter: human cytomegalovirus (CMV) immediate early promoter
   6934..7114    +  LTR            5' LTR (truncated): truncated 5' long terminal repeat (LTR) from HIV-1
   7161..7286    +  misc_feature   HIV-1 Ψ: packaging signal of human immunodeficiency virus type 1
   7270..7608    +  CDS            HIV-1 gag (fragment): gag protein from human immunodeficiency virus 1; gag
   7783..8016    +  misc_feature   RRE: The Rev response element (RRE) of HIV-1 allows for Rev-dependent mRNA export from the nucleus to the cytoplasm.
