[The description below was written by a language model from this plasmid's Addgene catalogue record and pLannotate feature annotations shown in this document.]
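Description:
pLENTI_RPS3_K214R is a lentiviral expression plasmid built on the pLenti_C_Myc_DDK_IRES_Puro backbone and carrying human RPS3 (ribosomal protein uS3 of the 40S subunit) with a lysine-to-arginine substitution at position 214. In bacteria it is maintained through a high-copy ColE1/pUC-type origin and selected with chloramphenicol via a cat gene driven by the bla (AmpR) promoter.

The viral portion has the layout of a Tat-independent HIV-1 transfer vector. A CMV enhancer/promoter is fused to a truncated 5' LTR to drive genomic RNA production in packaging cells. It is followed by the Ψ packaging signal with a gag fragment, the Rev response element for Rev-dependent nuclear export, and the cPPT/CTS element. The 3' end is formed by a nef-derived fragment and a second truncated LTR annotation.

Inside this frame, an internal CMV enhancer/promoter (with a T7 promoter just downstream) transcribes the RPS3 K214R coding sequence. The backbone name indicates a C-terminal Myc-DDK (FLAG) tag. The annotation detects only a FLAG-type fragment after the ORF and does not call the Myc epitope separately. An EMCV IRES then allows puromycin N-acetyltransferase to be translated from the same transcript, so transduced cells expressing the insert can be selected with puromycin. A single loxP site and a WPRE, which enhances transcript expression, lie downstream of the marker.

The construct supports stable expression of epitope-tagged mutant RPS3 in mammalian cells. The associated publication concerns ubiquitination of 40S subunits on stalled ribosomes and their rescue by the G3BP1-family–USP10 deubiquitinase complex. This suggests that K214R serves to remove a candidate ubiquitin acceptor lysine, although the record does not state this purpose explicitly.
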