Addgene plasmid #127132: pLENTI_RPS3_K214R
Depositing lab: Thomas Tuschl. Depositing organization: Rockefeller University. Publication: The G3BP1-Family-USP10 Deubiquitinase Complex Rescues Ubiquitinated 40S Subunits of Ribosomes Stalled in Translation from Lysosomal Degradation. Meyer C, Garzia A, Morozov P, Molina H, Tuschl T. Mol Cell. 2020 Mar 19;77(6):1193-1205.e5. doi: 10.1016/j.molcel.2019.12.024. Epub 2020 Jan 24. PubMed 31981475.
Backbone
  Vector backbone: pLenti_C_Myc_DDK_IRES_Puro
  Vector type: Lentiviral
Growth in bacteria
  Bacterial resistance: Chloramphenicol, 25 μg/mL
  Growth temperature: 37°C
  Growth strain: NEB Stable
  Copy number: Unknown
Gene/Insert
  Gene/Insert name: RPS3
  Species: H. sapiens (human)
  Mutation: K214R
  Entrez Gene: RPS3 (a.k.a. S3, uS3)
  Cloning method: Restriction Enzyme; 5′ cloning site Unknown (unknown if destroyed); 3′ cloning site Unknown (unknown if destroyed)
Terms and licenses: Academic/Nonprofit Terms; Industry Terms: Not Available to Industry
How to cite: pLENTI_RPS3_K214R was a gift from Thomas Tuschl (Addgene plasmid # 127132 ; http://n2t.net/addgene:127132 ; RRID:Addgene_127132)
